Addgene plasmid #234376: nsp14_EC_Bio1
Purpose: Bacterial expression for structure determination. May not contain entire coding region of gene.
Depositing lab: Cheryl Arrowsmith. Depositing organization: University of Toronto.
Backbone
  Vector backbone: p28BIOH-LIC
  Vector type: Bacterial Expression
  Selectable markers: Low Copy
Growth in bacteria
  Bacterial resistance: Kanamycin, 50 μg/mL
  Growth temperature: 37°C
  Growth strain: DH5alpha
  Copy number: Low Copy
Gene/Insert
  Gene/Insert name: Nsp14_SARS2
  Species: Severe acute respiratory syndrome coronavirus 2
  Promoter: T7
  Tag / fusion protein: MSGLNDIFEAQKIEWHEGSAGGSG (N terminal on insert); GGSGHHHHHH (C terminal on insert)
  Cloning method: Unknown
  Sequencing primers: 5′ T7; 3′ T7-term
Terms and licenses: Academic/Nonprofit Terms; Industry Terms: Not Available to Industry
How to cite: nsp14_EC_Bio1 was a gift from Cheryl Arrowsmith (Addgene plasmid # 234376 ; http://n2t.net/addgene:234376 ; RRID:Addgene_234376)
