[The description below was written by a language model from this plasmid's Addgene catalogue record and pLannotate feature annotations shown in this document.]
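Description:
nsp14_EC_Bio1 is a bacterial expression plasmid built on the p28BIOH-LIC backbone, a pET28-like vector, and carries a SARS-CoV-2 nsp14 insert for recombinant protein production in E. coli, with structure determination as the stated purpose. The sequenced record is about 6.9 kb. It is selected with kanamycin through an aminoglycoside phosphotransferase gene and replicates from a ColE1/pBR322-type origin accompanied by the bom region and the rop gene, consistent with the low copy number listed in the catalogue. An f1 origin is also present, along with short remnants of the tetracycline resistance gene that are leftover backbone sequence rather than functional markers.

Expression is driven by a T7 promoter followed by a lac operator and the T7 gene 10 ribosome binding site, with a T7 terminator downstream. The plasmid-borne lacI gene supplies the repressor, so transcription is held off until induction with IPTG in a host that provides T7 RNA polymerase. The coding region is annotated as a roughly 1.6 kb fragment of the SARS-CoV-2 replicase polyprotein 1ab. The automated annotation text describes the polyprotein's 2'-O-methyltransferase activity, but the catalogue identifies the insert as nsp14, and the record cautions that it may not include the entire coding region. The insert is flanked by an N-terminal peptide tag that resembles a biotin acceptor (AviTag-type) sequence with a flexible linker, in keeping with the "Bio" naming, and a C-terminal linker plus hexahistidine tag for metal-affinity purification. This arrangement suits the production of purified, potentially biotinylatable nsp14 for structural, binding or screening studies. The cloning method is not recorded.
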