Features (pLannotate 1.2.2; 19 found; start..end, strand, type, name):
     12..440     +  rep_origin     f1 ori (sequence partly withheld): f1 bacteriophage origin of replication; arrow indicates direction of (+) strand synthesis
    493..550     +  promoter       AmpR promoter (fragment): bla
    559..1374    -  CDS            KanR: aminoglycoside phosphotransferase; aph(3')-Ia; confers resistance to kanamycin in bacteria or G418 (Geneticin®) in eukaryotes
   1496..2084    +  rep_origin     ori: high-copy-number ColE1/pMB1/pBR322/pUC origin of replication
   2270..2409    -  misc_feature   bom: basis of mobility region from pBR322
   2511..2702    -  CDS            rop: Rop protein, which maintains plasmids at low copy number; rop
   2719..3099    +  CDS            YPB1_ECOLX: Protein predicted: Swiss-Prot protein existence level 4. From Escherichia coli.
   3171..3462    -  CDS            TcR (fragment): tetracycline efflux protein; tet; confers resistance to tetracycline
   3477..3498    -  protein_bind   CAP binding site: CAP binding activates transcription in the presence of cAMP. E. coli catabolite activator protein
   3511..4593    -  CDS            lacI: lac repressor; lacI; The lac repressor binds to the lac operator to inhibit transcription in E. coli. This inhibition can be relieved by adding lactose or isopropyl-β-D-thiogalactopyranoside (IPTG).
   4594..4671    -  promoter       lacI promoter: lacI
   4679..4958    -  CDS            TcR (fragment): tetracycline efflux protein; tet; confers resistance to tetracycline
   4980..4998    +  promoter       T7 promoter: promoter for bacteriophage T7 RNA polymerase
   4999..5023    +  protein_bind   lac operator: The lac repressor binds to the lac operator to inhibit transcription in E. coli. This inhibition can be relieved by adding lactose or isopropyl-β-D-thiogalactopyranoside (IPTG). lac repressor encoded by lacI
   5038..5060    +  RBS            RBS: efficient ribosome binding site from bacteriophage T7 gene 10 (Olins and Rangwala, 1989)
   5139..6719    +  CDS            rep (fragment): R1AB_SARS2 - Experimental evidence at protein level: Swiss-Prot protein existence level 1. [2'-O-methyltransferase]: Methyltransferase that mediates mRNA cap 2'-O-ribose methylation to the 5'-cap structure of viral mRNAs. N7-methyl guanosine cap is a prerequisite for binding of nsp16. Therefore plays an essential role in viral mRNAs cap methylation which is essential to evade immune system. From Severe acute respiratory syndrome coronavirus 2 (2019-nCoV) (SARS-CoV-2).
   6779..6796    +  CDS            9xHis (fragment): 9xHis affinity tag
   6806..6855    +  CDS            SET1 (fragment): solubility-enhancement tag derived from T7 phage gene 10B
   6863..6910    +  terminator     T7 terminator: transcription terminator for bacteriophage T7 RNA polymerase
>Addgene plasmid #234376 | nsp14_EC_Bio1 | addgene full sequence | sequence record 469875 | Addgene NGS Result
TGGCGAATGGG
[124 nt withheld, positions 12-135]
C
[91 nt withheld, positions 137-227]
A
[49 nt withheld, positions 229-277]
CCTTTGACGTTGGAGTCCACGTTCTTT
[37 nt withheld, positions 305-341]
ACCCTATCTCGGTCTATTCTTTTGATTTATAAGGGATTTTGCCGATTTCGGCCTATTGGTTAAAAAATGA
GCTGATTTAACAAAAATTTAACGCGAATTTTAACAAAATATTAACGCTTACAATTTAGGTGGCACTTTTC
GGGGAAATGTGCGCGGAACCCCTATTTGTTTATTTTTCTAAATACATTCAAATATGTATCCGCTCATGAA
TTAATTCTTAGAAAAACTCATCGAGCATCAAATGAAACTGCAATTTATTCATATCAGGATTATCAATACC
ATATTTTTGAAAAAGCCGTTTCTGTAATGAAGGAGAAAACTCACCGAGGCAGTTCCATAGGATGGCAAGA
TCCTGGTATCGGTCTGCGATTCCGACTCGTCCAACATCAATACAACCTATTAATTTCCCCTCGTCAAAAA
TAAGGTTATCAAGTGAGAAATCACCATGAGTGACGACTGAATCCGGTGAGAATGGCAAAAGTTTATGCAT
TTCTTTCCAGACTTGTTCAACAGGCCAGCCATTACGCTCGTCATCAAAATCACTCGCATCAACCAAACCG
TTATTCATTCGTGATTGCGCCTGAGCGAGACGAAATACGCGATCGCTGTTAAAAGGACAATTACAAACAG
GAATCGAATGCAACCGGCGCAGGAACACTGCCAGCGCATCAACAATATTTTCACCTGAATCAGGATATTC
TTCTAATACCTGGAATGCTGTTTTCCCGGGGATCGCAGTGGTGAGTAACCATGCATCATCAGGAGTACGG
ATAAAATGCTTGATGGTCGGAAGAGGCATAAATTCCGTCAGCCAGTTTAGTCTGACCATCTCATCTGTAA
CATCATTGGCAACGCTACCTTTGCCATGTTTCAGAAACAACTCTGGCGCATCGGGCTTCCCATACAATCG
ATAGATTGTCGCACCTGATTGCCCGACATTATCGCGAGCCCATTTATACCCATATAAATCAGCATCCATG
TTGGAATTTAATCGCGGCCTAGAGCAAGACGTTTCCCGTTGAATATGGCTCATAACACCCCTTGTATTAC
TGTTTATGTAAGCAGACAGTTTTATTGTTCATGACCAAAATCCCTTAACGTGAGTTTTCGTTCCACTGAG
CGTCAGACCCCGTAGAAAAGATCAAAGGATCTTCTTGAGATCCTTTTTTTCTGCGCGTAATCTGCTGCTT
GCAAACAAAAAAACCACCGCTACCAGCGGTGGTTTGTTTGCCGGATCAAGAGCTACCAACTCTTTTTCCG
AAGGTAACTGGCTTCAGCAGAGCGCAGATACCAAATACTGTCCTTCTAGTGTAGCCGTAGTTAGGCCACC
ACTTCAAGAACTCTGTAGCACCGCCTACATACCTCGCTCTGCTAATCCTGTTACCAGTGGCTGCTGCCAG
TGGCGATAAGTCGTGTCTTACCGGGTTGGACTCAAGACGATAGTTACCGGATAAGGCGCAGCGGTCGGGC
TGAACGGGGGGTTCGTGCACACAGCCCAGCTTGGAGCGAACGACCTACACCGAACTGAGATACCTACAGC
GTGAGCTATGAGAAAGCGCCACGCTTCCCGAAGGGAGAAAGGCGGACAGGTATCCGGTAAGCGGCAGGGT
CGGAACAGGAGAGCGCACGAGGGAGCTTCCAGGGGGAAACGCCTGGTATCTTTATAGTCCTGTCGGGTTT
CGCCACCTCTGACTTGAGCGTCGATTTTTGTGATGCTCGTCAGGGGGGCGGAGCCTATGGAAAAACGCCA
GCAACGCGGCCTTTTTACGGTTCCTGGCCTTTTGCTGGCCTTTTGCTCACATGTTCTTTCCTGCGTTATC
CCCTGATTCTGTGGATAACCGTATTACCGCCTTTGAGTGAGCTGATACCGCTCGCCGCAGCCGAACGACC
GAGCGCAGCGAGTCAGTGAGCGAGGAAGCGGAAGAGCGCCTGATGCGGTATTTTCTCCTTACGCATCTGT
GCGGTATTTCACACCGCAATGGTGCACTCTCAGTACAATCTGCTCTGATGCCGCATAGTTAAGCCAGTAT
ACACTCCGCTATCGCTACGTGACTGGGTCATGGCTGCGCCCCGACACCCGCCAACACCCGCTGACGCGCC
CTGACGGGCTTGTCTGCTCCCGGCATCCGCTTACAGACAAGCTGTGACCGTCTCCGGGAGCTGCATGTGT
CAGAGGTTTTCACCGTCATCACCGAAACGCGCGAGGCAGCTGCGGTAAAGCTCATCAGCGTGGTCGTGAA
GCGATTCACAGATGTCTGCCTGTTCATCCGCGTCCAGCTCGTTGAGTTTCTCCAGAAGCGTTAATGTCTG
GCTTCTGATAAAGCGGGCCATGTTAAGGGCGGTTTTTTCCTGTTTGGTCACTGATGCCTCCGTGTAAGGG
GGATTTCTGTTCATGGGGGTAATGATACCGATGAAACGAGAGAGGATGCTCACGATACGGGTTACTGATG
ATGAACATGCCCGGTTACTGGAACGTTGTGAGGGTAAACAACTGGCGGTATGGATGCGGCGGGACCAGAG
AAAAATCACTCAGGGTCAATGCCAGCGCTTCGTTAATACAGATGTAGGTGTTCCACAGGGTAGCCAGCAG
CATCCTGCGATGCAGATCCGGAACATAATGGTGCAGGGCGCTGACTTCCGCGTTTCCAGACTTTACGAAA
CACGGAAACCGAAGACCATTCATGTTGTTGCTCAGGTCGCAGACGTTTTGCAGCAGCAGTCGCTTCACGT
TCGCTCGCGTATCGGTGATTCATTCTGCTAACCAGTAAGGCAACCCCGCCAGCCTAGCCGGGTCCTCAAC
GACAGGAGCACGATCATGCGCACCCGTGGGGCCGCCATGCCGGCGATAATGGCCTGCTTCTCGCCGAAAC
GTTTGGTGGCGGGACCAGTGACGAAGGCTTGAGCGAGGGCGTGCAAGATTCCGAATACCGCAAGCGACAG
GCCGATCATCGTCGCGCTCCAGCGAAAGCGGTCCTCGCCGAAAATGACCCAGAGCGCTGCCGGCACCTGT
CCTACGAGTTGCATGATAAAGAAGACAGTCATAAGTGCGGCGACGATAGTCATGCCCCGCGCCCACCGGA
AGGAGCTGACTGGGTTGAAGGCTCTCAAGGGCATCGGTCGAGATCCCGGTGCCTAATGAGTGAGCTAACT
TACATTAATTGCGTTGCGCTCACTGCCCGCTTTCCAGTCGGGAAACCTGTCGTGCCAGCTGCATTAATGA
ATCGGCCAACGCGCGGGGAGAGGCGGTTTGCGTATTGGGCGCCAGGGTGGTTTTTCTTTTCACCAGTGAG
ACGGGCAACAGCTGATTGCCCTTCACCGCCTGGCCCTGAGAGAGTTGCAGCAAGCGGTCCACGCTGGTTT
GCCCCAGCAGGCGAAAATCCTGTTTGATGGTGGTTAACGGCGGGATATAACATGAGCTGTCTTCGGTATC
GTCGTATCCCACTACCGAGATATCCGCACCAACGCGCAGCCCGGACTCGGTAATGGCGCGCATTGCGCCC
AGCGCCATCTGATCGTTGGCAACCAGCATCGCAGTGGGAACGATGCCCTCATTCAGCATTTGCATGGTTT
GTTGAAAACCGGACATGGCACTCCAGTCGCCTTCCCGTTCCGCTATCGGCTGAATTTGATTGCGAGTGAG
ATATTTATGCCAGCCAGCCAGACGCAGACGCGCCGAGACAGAACTTAATGGGCCCGCTAACAGCGCGATT
TGCTGGTGACCCAATGCGACCAGATGCTCCACGCCCAGTCGCGTACCGTCTTCATGGGAGAAAATAATAC
TGTTGATGGGTGTCTGGTCAGAGACATCAAGAAATAACGCCGGAACATTAGTGCAGGCAGCTTCCACAGC
AATGGCATCCTGGTCATCCAGCGGATAGTTAATGATCAGCCCACTGACGCGTTGCGCGAGAAGATTGTGC
ACCGCCGCTTTACAGGCTTCGACGCCGCTTCGTTCTACCATCGACACCACCACGCTGGCACCCAGTTGAT
CGGCGCGAGATTTAATCGCCGCGACAATTTGCGACGGCGCGTGCAGGGCCAGACTGGAGGTGGCAACGCC
AATCAGCAACGACTGTTTGCCCGCCAGTTGTTGTGCCACGCGGTTGGGAATGTAATTCAGCTCCGCCATC
GCCGCTTCCACTTTTTCCCGCGTTTTCGCAGAAACGTGGCTGGCCTGGTTCACCACGCGGGAAACGGTCT
GATAAGAGACACCGGCATACTCTGCGACATCGTATAACGTTACTGGTTTCACATTCACCACCCTGAATTG
ACTCTCTTCCGGGCGCTATCATGCCATACCGCGAAAGGTTTTGCGCCATTCGATGGTGTCCGGGATCTCG
ACGCTCTCCCTTATGCGACTCCTGCATTAGGAAGCAGCCCAGTAGTAGGTTGAGGCCGTTGAGCACCGCC
GCCGCAAGGAATGGTGCATGCAAGGAGATGGCGCCCAACAGTCCCCCGGCCACGGGGCCTGCCACCATAC
CCACGCCGAAACAAGCGCTCATGAGCCCGAAGTGGCGAGCCCGATCTTCCCCATCGGTGATGTCGGCGAT
ATAGGCGCCAGCAACCGCACCTGTGGCGCCGGTGATGCCGGCCACGATGCGTCCGGCGTAGAGGATCGAG
ATCTCGATCCCGCGAAATTAATACGACTCACTATAGGGGAATTGTGAGCGGATAACAATTCCCCTCTAGA
AATAATTTTGTTTAACTTTAAGAAGGAGATATACCATGAGCGGCCTGAACGATATTTTTGAAGCGCAGAA
AATTGAATGGCATGAAGGCAGCGCTGGAGGTTCAGGTGCTGAAAACGTTACTGGCCTGTTCAAAGATTGC
TCTAAAGTTATCACTGGTCTGCACCCGACCCAGGCGCCGACCCACCTGTCTGTTGATACCAAATTCAAAA
CCGAAGGTCTGTGCGTGGACATCCCAGGTATCCCGAAAGATATGACCTACCGTCGTCTGATCTCCATGAT
GGGTTTCAAAATGAACTACCAGGTTAACGGTTACCCGAACATGTTCATCACTCGTGAAGAAGCAATCCGT
CACGTTCGTGCTTGGATCGGTTTCGATGTGGAAGGTTGCCACGCGACCCGTGAAGCGGTTGGCACTAACC
TGCCGCTGCAGCTGGGTTTCTCTACCGGTGTTAACCTGGTTGCTGTGCCGACCGGTTACGTCGACACCCC
GAACAACACCGACTTCTCTCGTGTTTCTGCGAAACCGCCGCCGGGTGATCAGTTCAAACACCTGATCCCG
CTGATGTACAAAGGTCTGCCGTGGAACGTAGTTCGTATTAAAATCGTTCAGATGCTGTCTGATACCCTGA
AAAACCTGAGCGACCGTGTTGTATTCGTGCTGTGGGCACACGGCTTCGAACTGACCTCCATGAAATACTT
CGTGAAAATCGGTCCGGAACGTACCTGCTGCCTCTGTGACCGTCGCGCAACCTGCTTCTCCACCGCATCC
GATACCTATGCGTGCTGGCACCACTCCATCGGCTTCGACTACGTGTACAACCCGTTCATGATTGATGTTC
AGCAGTGGGGTTTCACTGGCAACCTGCAGTCTAACCACGACCTGTATTGCCAGGTGCACGGTAACGCGCA
CGTAGCTTCCTGTGACGCTATTATGACCCGCTGTCTGGCCGTTCACGAATGCTTCGTAAAACGTGTTGAT
TGGACTATCGAATACCCGATTATCGGCGACGAACTGAAAATCAACGCGGCATGCCGTAAAGTTCAGCACA
TGGTTGTGAAAGCTGCGCTGCTGGCTGACAAATTCCCGGTTCTGCATGACATCGGTAACCCGAAAGCAAT
CAAATGCGTTCCGCAAGCTGACGTTGAATGGAAATTTTACGATGCGCAGCCGTGCTCTGACAAAGCATAC
AAAATCGAAGAACTGTTTTATAGCTACGCAACCCACTCCGATAAATTCACTGATGGCGTTTGTCTGTTCT
GGAACTGTAACGTAGACCGTTACCCGGCTAACTCTATCGTTTGCCGTTTCGATACCCGTGTTCTGTCTAA
CCTGAACCTGCCGGGCTGCGACGGCGGTTCTCTGTACGTTAACAAACACGCGTTCCACACCCCGGCGTTC
GACAAAAGCGCTTTCGTTAACCTGAAACAGCTGCCGTTCTTCTACTACTCTGACTCCCCGTGCGAATCTC
ACGGTAAACAGGTTGTTTCTGACATCGACTACGTACCGCTGAAATCTGCGACCTGCATCACCCGTTGCAA
CCTGGGCGGCGCGGTTTGTCGCCACCACGCGAACGAATACCGCCTGTACCTGGACGCATACAACATGATG
ATCAGCGCGGGCTTCTCCCTGTGGGTTTACAAACAGTTCGACACCTACAACCTGTGGAACACCTTCACCC
GTCTGCAGGGTGGAAGTGGTCATCACCACCATCATCACTGATGACGAAGCTTGCGGCCGCACTCGAGCAC
CACCACCACCACCACTGAGATCCGGCTGCTAACAAAGCCCGAAAGGAAGCTGAGTTGGCTGCTGCCACCG
CTGAGCAATAACTAGCATAACCCCTTGGGGCCTCTAAACGGGTCTTGAGGGGTTTTTTGCTGAAAGGAGG
AACTATATCCGGAT
